Addgene plasmid #127909: SB100X in pCAG globin pA
Purpose: Sleeping Beauty Transposase expression vector driven by the CAG promoter
Depositing lab: Mark Groudine. Depositing organization: Fred Hutchinson Cancer Center. Publication: HP1alpha is a chromatin crosslinker that controls nuclear and mitotic chromosome mechanics. Strom AR, Biggs RJ, Banigan EJ, Wang X, Chiu K, Herman C, Collado J, Yue F, Ritland Politz JC, Tait LJ, Scalzo D, Telling A, Groudine M, Brangwynne CP, Marko JF, Stephens AD. Elife. 2021 Jun 9;10. pii: 63972. doi: 10.7554/eLife.63972. PubMed 34106828.
Backbone
  Vector backbone: pCAG
  Vector type: Mammalian Expression
Growth in bacteria
  Bacterial resistance: Ampicillin, 100 μg/mL
  Growth temperature: 37°C
  Growth strain: DH5alpha
  Copy number: Unknown
Gene/Insert
  Gene/Insert name: Sleeping Beauty Transposase (alt name: SB100X)
  Cloning method: Gibson Cloning
  Sequencing primers: 5′ CAGGGTTATTGTCTCATGAGCGG
Terms and licenses: Academic/Nonprofit Terms; Industry Terms: Not Available to Industry
How to cite: SB100X in pCAG globin pA was a gift from Mark Groudine (Addgene plasmid # 127909 ; http://n2t.net/addgene:127909 ; RRID:Addgene_127909)
