[The description below was written by a language model from this plasmid's Addgene catalogue record and pLannotate feature annotations shown in this document.]
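Description:
SB100X in pCAG globin pA is a 5,825 nt mammalian expression plasmid built on the pCAG backbone that supplies the hyperactive Sleeping Beauty transposase SB100X. In bacteria it is maintained through a high-copy ColE1/pUC-type origin and selected with ampicillin via the β-lactamase gene and its own promoter. The backbone also carries remnants of the lac promoter/operator region with short lacI fragments, a fragment of the SV40 promoter, the SV40 origin of replication (which permits episomal replication in cells expressing large T antigen) and an SV40 polyadenylation signal. No mammalian selection marker is annotated.

The expression cassette is the composite CAG promoter: the human cytomegalovirus immediate-early enhancer, the chicken β-actin promoter, and a chimeric chicken β-actin/rabbit β-globin intron, giving strong, broadly active transcription in mammalian cells. One of the two feature tables omits the β-actin promoter annotation, but the two records are the same length and otherwise identical. The SB100X coding sequence, inserted by Gibson assembly, sits between short β-globin exon fragments that belong to the vector's globin-derived flanking sequence rather than being intended fusion partners. It is followed by the rabbit β-globin polyadenylation signal. No epitope tag or reporter is annotated.

The plasmid carries no transposon inverted repeats, so it functions as a helper. Co-transfected with a separate donor plasmid bearing a Sleeping Beauty transposon, the transiently expressed transposase excises the cargo and integrates it into the host genome. This is typically used for generating stable transgenic cell lines without viral delivery, though the record states only that it is a transposase expression vector.
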