Features (pLannotate 1.2.2; 17 found; start..end, strand, type, name):
      5..384     +  enhancer       CMV enhancer: human cytomegalovirus immediate early enhancer
    662..1678    +  intron         chimeric intron: chimera between introns from chicken β-actin and rabbit β-globin
   1676..1732    +  CDS            HBB (fragment): HBB_LEPEU - Experimental evidence at protein level: Swiss-Prot protein existence level 1. Involved in oxygen transport from the lung to the various peripheral tissues. From Lepus europaeus (European hare).
   1739..2761    +  CDS            SB100X: hyperactive variant of the Sleeping Beauty transposase (Mátés et al., 2009)
   2770..2841    +  CDS            HBB (fragment): HBB_PONPY - Experimental evidence at transcript level: Swiss-Prot protein existence level 2. Involved in oxygen transport from the lung to the various peripheral tissues. From Pongo pygmaeus (Bornean orangutan).
   2912..2967    +  polyA_signal   β-globin poly(A) signal: rabbit β-globin polyadenylation signal (Gil and Proudfoot, 1987)
   3352..3368    -  protein_bind   lac operator: The lac repressor binds to the lac operator to inhibit transcription in E. coli. This inhibition can be relieved by adding lactose or isopropyl-β-D-thiogalactopyranoside (IPTG). lac repressor encoded by lacI
   3376..3406    -  promoter       lac promoter: promoter for the E. coli lac operon
   3421..3442    -  protein_bind   CAP binding site: CAP binding activates transcription in the presence of cAMP. E. coli catabolite activator protein
   3455..3494    -  CDS            lacI (fragment): lac repressor; lacI; The lac repressor binds to the lac operator to inhibit transcription in E. coli. This inhibition can be relieved by adding lactose or isopropyl-β-D-thiogalactopyranoside (IPTG).
   3501..3523    +  promoter       SV40 promoter (fragment): SV40 enhancer and early promoter
   3547..3682    +  rep_origin     SV40 ori: SV40 origin of replication
   3702..3836    +  polyA_signal   SV40 poly(A) signal: SV40 polyadenylation signal
   3838..3892    -  CDS            lacI (fragment): lac repressor; lacI; The lac repressor binds to the lac operator to inhibit transcription in E. coli. This inhibition can be relieved by adding lactose or isopropyl-β-D-thiogalactopyranoside (IPTG).
   4075..4663    -  rep_origin     ori: high-copy-number ColE1/pMB1/pBR322/pUC origin of replication
   4834..5694    -  CDS            AmpR: β-lactamase; bla; confers resistance to ampicillin, carbenicillin, and related antibiotics
   5695..5799    -  promoter       AmpR promoter: bla
>Addgene plasmid #127909 | SB100X in pCAG globin pA | addgene full sequence | sequence record 419051 | Addgene NGS Result
GGTCGACATTGATTATTGACTAGTTATTAATAGTAATCAATTACGGGGTCATTAGTTCATAGCCCATATA
TGGAGTTCCGCGTTACATAACTTACGGTAAATGGCCCGCCTGGCTGACCGCCCAACGACCCCCGCCCATT
GACGTCAATAATGACGTATGTTCCCATAGTAACGCCAATAGGGACTTTCCATTGACGTCAATGGGTGGAG
TATTTACGGTAAACTGCCCACTTGGCAGTACATCAAGTGTATCATATGCCAAGTACGCCCCCTATTGACG
TCAATGACGGTAAATGGCCCGCCTGGCATTATGCCCAGTACATGACCTTATGGGACTTTCCTACTTGGCA
GTACATCTACGTATTAGTCATCGCTATTACCATGGTCGAGGTGAGCCCCACGTTCTGCTTCACTCTCCCC
ATCTCCCCCCCCTCCCCACCCCCAATTTTGTATTTATTTATTTTTTAATTATTTTGTGCAGCGATGGGGG
CGGGGGGGGGGGGGGSGCGCGCCRGGSGGGGGGGGGSGGGGSGRGGGGSGGGGSGGGGSGRGGCGGAGAG
GKGCGGCGGCAGCCAATCAGAGCGGCGCGCTCCGAAAGTTTCCTTTTATGGCGAGGCGGCGGCGGCGGCG
GCCCTATAAAAAGCGAAGCGCGCGGCGGGCGGGAGTCGCTGCGCGCTGCCTTCGCCCCGTGCCCCGCTCC
GCCGCCGCCTCGCGCCGCCCGCCCCGGCTCTGACTGACCGCGTTACTCCCACAGGTGAGCGGGCGGGACG
GCCCTTCTCCTCCGGGCTGTAATTAGCGCTTGGTTTAATGACGGCTTGTTTCTTTTCTGTGGCTGCGTGA
AAGCCTTGAGGGGCTCCGGGAGGGCCCTTTGTGCGGGGGGAGCGGCTCGGGGGGTGCGTGCGTGTGTGTG
TGCGTGGGGAGCGCCGCGTGCGGCTCCGCGCTGCCCGGCGGCTGTGAGCGCTGCGGGCGCGGCGCGGGGC
TTTGTGCGCTCCGCAGTGTGCGCGAGGGGAGCGCGGCCGGGGGCGGTGCCCCGCGGTGCGGGGGGGGCTG
CGAGGGGAACAAAGGCTGCGTGCGGGGTGTGTGCGTGGGGGGGTGAGCAGGGGGTGTGGGCGCGTCGGTC
GGGCTGCAACCCCCCCTGCACCCCCCTCCCCGAGTTGCTGAGCACGGCCCGGCTTCGGGTGCGGGGCTCC
GTACGGGGCGTGGCGCGGGGCTCGCCGTGCCGGGCGGGGGGTGGCGGCAGGKGGGGGTGCCGGGCGGGGC
GGGGCCGCCYCGGGCCGGGGRGGGCTCGGGGGRGGGGCGCGGCGGCCCCCGGAGCGCCGGCGGCTGTCGA
GGCGCGGCGAGCCGCAGCCATTGCCTTTTATGGTAATCGTGCGAGAGGGCGCAGGGACTTCCTTTGTCCC
AAATCTGTGCGGAGCCGAAATCTGGGAGGCGCCGCCGCACCCCCTCTAGCGGGCGCGGGGCGAAGCGGTG
CGGCGCCGGCAGGAAGGAAATGGGCGGGGAGGGCCTTCGTGCGTCGCCGCGCCGCCGTCCCCTTCTCCCT
CTCCAGCCTCGGGGCTGTCCGCGGGGGGACGGCTGCCTTCGGGGGGGACGGGGCAGGGCGGGGTTCGGCT
TCTGGCGTGTGACCGGCGGCTCTAGAGCCTCTGCTAACCATGTTCATGCCTTCTTCTTTTTCCTACAGCT
CCTGGGCAACGTGCTGGTTATTGTGCTGTCTCATCATTTTGGCAAAGAATTCGCCACCATGGGAAAATCA
AAAGAAATCAGCCAAGACCTCAGAAAAAGAATTGTAGACCTCCACAAGTCTGGTTCATCCTTGGGAGCAA
TTTCCAAACGCCTGGCGGTACCACGTTCATCTGTACAAACAATAGTACGCAAGTATAAACACCATGGGAC
CACGCAGCCGTCATACCGCTCAGGAAGGAGACGCGTTCTGTCTCCTAGAGATGAACGTACTTTGGTGCGA
AAAGTGCAAATCAATCCCAGAACAACAGCAAAGGACCTTGTGAAGATGCTGGAGGAAACAGGTACAAAAG
TATCTATATCCACAGTAAAACGAGTCCTATATCGACATAACCTGAAAGGCCACTCAGCAAGGAAGAAGCC
ACTGCTCCAAAACCGACATAAGAAAGCCAGACTACGGTTTGCAACTGCACATGGGGACAAAGATCGTACT
TTTTGGAGAAATGTCCTCTGGTCTGATGAAACAAAAATAGAACTGTTTGGCCATAATGACCATCGTTATG
TTTGGAGGAAGAAGGGGGAGGCTTGCAAGCCGAAGAACACCATCCCAACCGTGAAGCACGGGGGTGGCAG
CATCATGTTGTGGGGGTGCTTTGCTGCAGGAGGGACTGGTGCACTTCACAAAATAGATGGCATCATGGAC
GCGGTGCAGTATGTGGATATATTGAAGCAACATCTCAAGACATCAGTCAGGAAGTTAAAGCTTGGTCGCA
AATGGGTCTTCCAACACGACAATGACCCCAAGCATACTTCCAAAGTTGTGGCAAAATGGCTTAAGGACAA
CAAAGTCAAGGTATTGGAGTGGCCATCACAAAGCCCTGACCTCAATCCTATAGAAAATTTGTGGGCAGAA
CTGAAAAAGCGTGTGCGAGCAAGGAGGCCTACAAACCTGACTCAGTTACACCAGCTCTGTCAGGAGGAAT
GGGCCAAAATTCACCCAAATTATTGTGGGAAGCTTGTGGAAGGCTACCCGAAACGTTTGACCCAAGTTAA
ACAATTTAAAGGCAATGCTACCAAATACTAGGCGGCCGCACTCCTCAGGTGCAGGCTGCCTATCAGAAGG
TGGTGGCTGGTGTGGCCAATGCCCTGGCTCACAAATACCACTGAGATCTTTTTCCCTCTGCCAAAAATTA
TGGGGACATCATGAAGCCCCTTGAGCATCTGACTTCTGGCTAATAAAGGAAATTTATTTTCATTGCAATA
GTGTGTTGGAATTTTTTGTGTCTCTCACTCGGAAGGACATATGGGAGGGCAAATCATTTAAAACATCAGA
ATGAGTATTTGGTTTAGAGTTTGGCAACATATGCCCATATGCTGGCTGCCATGAACAAAGGTTGGCTATA
AAGAGGTCATCAGTATATGAAACAGCCCCCTGCTGTCCATTCCTTATTCCATAGAAAAGCCTTGACTTGA
GGTTAGATTTTTTTTATATTTTGTTTTGTGTTATTTTTTTCTTTAACATCCCTAAAATTTTCCTTACATG
TTTTACTAGCCAGATTTTTCCTCCTCTCCTGACTACTCCCAGTCATAGCTGTCCCTCTTCTCTTATGGAG
ATCCCTCGACCTGCAGCCCAAGCTTGGCGTAATCATGGTCATAGCTGTTTCCTGTGTGAAATTGTTATCC
GCTCACAATTCCACACAACATACGAGCCGGAAGCATAAAGTGTAAAGCCTGGGGTGCCTAATGAGTGAGC
TAACTCACATTAATTGCGTTGCGCTCACTGCCCGCTTTCCAGTCGGGAAACCTGTCGTGCCAGCGGATCC
GCATCTCAATTAGTCAGCAACCATAGTCCCGCCCCTAACTCCGCCCATCCCGCCCCTAACTCCGCCCAGT
TCCGCCCATTCTCCGCCCCATGGCTGACTAATTTTTTTTATTTATGCAGAGGCCGAGGCCGCCTCGGCCT
CTGAGCTATTCCAGAAGTAGTGAGGAGGCTTTTTTGGAGGCCTAGGCTTTTGCAAAAAGCTAACTTGTTT
ATTGCAGCTTATAATGGTTACAAATAAAGCAATAGCATCACAAATTTCACAAATAAAGCATTTTTTTCAC
TGCATTCTAGTTGTGGTTTGTCCAAACTCATCAATGTATCTTATCATGTCTGGATCCGCTGCATTAATGA
ATCGGCCAACGCGCGGGGAGAGGCGGTTTGCGTATTGGGCGCTCTTCCGCTTCCTCGCTCACTGACTCGC
TGCGCTCGGTCGTTCGGCTGCGGCGAGCGGTATCAGCTCACTCAAAGGCGGTAATACGGTTATCCACAGA
ATCAGGGGATAACGCAGGAAAGAACATGTGAGCAAAAGGCCAGCAAAAGGCCAGGAACCGTAAAAAGGCC
GCGTTGCTGGCGTTTTTCCATAGGCTCCGCCCCCCTGACGAGCATCACAAAAATCGACGCTCAAGTCAGA
GGTGGCGAAACCCGACAGGACTATAAAGATACCAGGCGTTTCCCCCTGGAAGCTCCCTCGTGCGCTCTCC
TGTTCCGACCCTGCCGCTTACCGGATACCTGTCCGCCTTTCTCCCTTCGGGAAGCGTGGCGCTTTCTCAT
AGCTCACGCTGTAGGTATCTCAGTTCGGTGTAGGTCGTTCGCTCCAAGCTGGGCTGTGTGCACGAACCCC
CCGTTCAGCCCGACCGCTGCGCCTTATCCGGTAACTATCGTCTTGAGTCCAACCCGGTAAGACACGACTT
ATCGCCACTGGCAGCAGCCACTGGTAACAGGATTAGCAGAGCGAGGTATGTAGGCGGTGCTACAGAGTTC
TTGAAGTGGTGGCCTAACTACGGCTACACTAGAAGAACAGTATTTGGTATCTGCGCTCTGCTGAAGCCAG
TTACCTTCGGAAAAAGAGTTGGTAGCTCTTGATCCGGCAAACAAACCACCGCTGGTAGCGGTGGTTTTTT
TGTTTGCAAGCAGCAGATTACGCGCAGAAAAAAAGGATCTCAAGAAGATCCTTTGATCTTTTCTACGGGG
TCTGACGCTCAGTGGAACGAAAACTCACGTTAAGGGATTTTGGTCATGAGATTATCAAAAAGGATCTTCA
CCTAGATCCTTTTAAATTAAAAATGAAGTTTTAAATCAATCTAAAGTATATATGAGTAAACTTGGTCTGA
CAGTTACCAATGCTTAATCAGTGAGGCACCTATCTCAGCGATCTGTCTATTTCGTTCATCCATAGTTGCC
TGACTCCCCGTCGTGTAGATAACTACGATACGGGAGGGCTTACCATCTGGCCCCAGTGCTGCAATGATAC
CGCGAGACCCACGCTCACCGGCTCCAGATTTATCAGCAATAAACCAGCCAGCCGGAAGGGCCGAGCGCAG
AAGTGGTCCTGCAACTTTATCCGCCTCCATCCAGTCTATTAATTGTTGCCGGGAAGCTAGAGTAAGTAGT
TCGCCAGTTAATAGTTTGCGCAACGTTGTTGCCATTGCTACAGGCATCGTGGTGTCACGCTCGTCGTTTG
GTATGGCTTCATTCAGCTCCGGTTCCCAACGATCAAGGCGAGTTACATGATCCCCCATGTTGTGCAAAAA
AGCGGTTAGCTCCTTCGGTCCTCCGATCGTTGTCAGAAGTAAGTTGGCCGCAGTGTTATCACTCATGGTT
ATGGCAGCACTGCATAATTCTCTTACTGTCATGCCATCCGTAAGATGCTTTTCTGTGACTGGTGAGTACT
CAACCAAGTCATTCTGAGAATAGTGTATGCGGCGACCGAGTTGCTCTTGCCCGGCGTCAATACGGGATAA
TACCGCGCCACATAGCAGAACTTTAAAAGTGCTCATCATTGGAAAACGTTCTTCGGGGCGAAAACTCTCA
AGGATCTTACCGCTGTTGAGATCCAGTTCGATGTAACCCACTCGTGCACCCAACTGATCTTCAGCATCTT
TTACTTTCACCAGCGTTTCTGGGTGAGCAAAAACAGGAAGGCAAAATGCCGCAAAAAAGGGAATAAGGGC
GACACGGAAATGTTGAATACTCATACTCTTCCTTTTTCAATATTATTGAAGCATTTATCAGGGTTATTGT
CTCATGAGCGGATACATATTTGAATGTATTTAGAAAAATAAACAAATAGGGGTTCCGCGCACATTTCCCC
GAAAAGTGCCACCTG
