Features (pLannotate 1.2.2; 18 found; start..end, strand, type, name):
      5..384     +  enhancer       CMV enhancer: human cytomegalovirus immediate early enhancer
    386..661     +  promoter       chicken β-actin promoter: No description available
    662..1678    +  intron         chimeric intron: chimera between introns from chicken β-actin and rabbit β-globin
   1676..1732    +  CDS            HBB (fragment): HBB_LEPEU - Experimental evidence at protein level: Swiss-Prot protein existence level 1. Involved in oxygen transport from the lung to the various peripheral tissues. From Lepus europaeus (European hare).
   1739..2761    +  CDS            SB100X: hyperactive variant of the Sleeping Beauty transposase (Mátés et al., 2009)
   2770..2841    +  CDS            HBB (fragment): HBB_PONPY - Experimental evidence at transcript level: Swiss-Prot protein existence level 2. Involved in oxygen transport from the lung to the various peripheral tissues. From Pongo pygmaeus (Bornean orangutan).
   2912..2967    +  polyA_signal   β-globin poly(A) signal: rabbit β-globin polyadenylation signal (Gil and Proudfoot, 1987)
   3352..3368    -  protein_bind   lac operator: The lac repressor binds to the lac operator to inhibit transcription in E. coli. This inhibition can be relieved by adding lactose or isopropyl-β-D-thiogalactopyranoside (IPTG). lac repressor encoded by lacI
   3376..3406    -  promoter       lac promoter: promoter for the E. coli lac operon
   3421..3442    -  protein_bind   CAP binding site: CAP binding activates transcription in the presence of cAMP. E. coli catabolite activator protein
   3455..3494    -  CDS            lacI (fragment): lac repressor; lacI; The lac repressor binds to the lac operator to inhibit transcription in E. coli. This inhibition can be relieved by adding lactose or isopropyl-β-D-thiogalactopyranoside (IPTG).
   3501..3523    +  promoter       SV40 promoter (fragment): SV40 enhancer and early promoter
   3547..3682    +  rep_origin     SV40 ori: SV40 origin of replication
   3702..3836    +  polyA_signal   SV40 poly(A) signal: SV40 polyadenylation signal
   3838..3892    -  CDS            lacI (fragment): lac repressor; lacI; The lac repressor binds to the lac operator to inhibit transcription in E. coli. This inhibition can be relieved by adding lactose or isopropyl-β-D-thiogalactopyranoside (IPTG).
   4075..4663    -  rep_origin     ori: high-copy-number ColE1/pMB1/pBR322/pUC origin of replication
   4834..5694    -  CDS            AmpR: β-lactamase; bla; confers resistance to ampicillin, carbenicillin, and related antibiotics
   5695..5799    -  promoter       AmpR promoter: bla
>Addgene plasmid #127909 | SB100X in pCAG globin pA Sequencing Result | analyzer sequence | sequence record 250994
GGTCGACATTGATTATTGACTAGTTATTAATAGTAATCAATTACGGGGTCATTAGTTCATAGCCCATATA
TGGAGTTCCGCGTTACATAACTTACGGTAAATGGCCCGCCTGGCTGACCGCCCAACGACCCCCGCCCATT
GACGTCAATAATGACGTATGTTCCCATAGTAACGCCAATAGGGACTTTCCATTGACGTCAATGGGTGGAG
TATTTACGGTAAACTGCCCACTTGGCAGTACATCAAGTGTATCATATGCCAAGTACGCCCCCTATTGACG
TCAATGACGGTAAATGGCCCGCCTGGCATTATGCCCAGTACATGACCTTATGGGACTTTCCTACTTGGCA
GTACATCTACGTATTAGTCATCGCTATTACCATGGTCGAGGTGAGCCCCACGTTCTGCTTCACTCTCCCC
ATCTCCCCCCCCTCCCCACCCCCAATTTTGTATTTATTTATTTTTTAATTATTTTGTGCAGCGATGGGGG
CGGGGGGGGGGGGGGCGCGCGCCRGGSGGGGCGGGGCGGGGCGGGGGGCGGGGCGGGGCGAGGCGGAGAG
GTGCGGCGGCAGCCAATCAGAGCGGCGCGCTCCGAAAGTTTCCTTTTATGGCGAGGCGGCGGCGGCGGCG
GCCCTATAAAAAGCGAAGCGCGCGGCGGGCGGGAGTCGCTGCGCGCTGCCTTCGCCCCGTGCCCCGCTCC
GCCGCCGCCTCGCGCCGCCCGCCCCGGCTCTGACTGACCGCGTTACTCCCACAGGTGAGCGGGCGGGACG
GCCCTTCTCCTCCGGGCTGTAATTAGCGCTTGGTTTAATGACGGCTTGTTTCTTTTCTGTGGCTGCGTGA
AAGCCTTGAGGGGCTCCGGGAGGGCCCTTTGTGCGGGGGGAGCGGCTCGGGGGGTGCGTGCGTGTGTGTG
TGCGTGGGGAGCGCCGCGTGCGGCTCCGCGCTGCCCGGCGGCTGTGAGCGCTGCGGGCGCGGCGCGGGGC
TTTGTGCGCTCCGCAGTGTGCGCGAGGGGAGCGCGGCCGGGGGCGGTGCCCCGCGGTGCGGGGGGGGCTG
CGAGGGGAACAAAGGCTGCGTGCGGGGTGTGTGCGTGGGGGGGTGAGCAGGGGGTGTGGGCGCGTCGGTC
GGGCTGCAACCCCCCCTGCACCCCCCTCCCCGAGTTGCTGAGCACGGCCCGGCTTCGGGTGCGGGGCTCC
GTACGGGGCGTGGCGCGGGGCTCGCCGTGCCGGGCGGGGGGTGGCGGCAGGTGGGGGTGCCGGGCGGGGC
GGGGCCGCCTCGGGCCGGGGAGGGCTCGGGGGAGGGGCGCGGCGGCCCCCGGAGCGCCGGCGGCTGTCGA
GGCGCGGCGAGCCGCAGCCATTGCCTTTTATGGTAATCGTGCGAGAGGGCGCAGGGACTTCCTTTGTCCC
AAATCTGTGCGGAGCCGAAATCTGGGAGGCGCCGCCGCACCCCCTCTAGCGGGCGCGGGGCGAAGCGGTG
CGGCGCCGGCAGGAAGGAAATGGGCGGGGAGGGCCTTCGTGCGTCGCCGCGCCGCCGTCCCCTTCTCCCT
CTCCAGCCTCGGGGCTGTCCGCGGGGGGACGGCTGCCTTCGGGGGGGACGGGGCAGGGCGGGGTTCGGCT
TCTGGCGTGTGACCGGCGGCTCTAGAGCCTCTGCTAACCATGTTCATGCCTTCTTCTTTTTCCTACAGCT
CCTGGGCAACGTGCTGGTTATTGTGCTGTCTCATCATTTTGGCAAAGAATTCGCCACCATGGGAAAATCA
AAAGAAATCAGCCAAGACCTCAGAAAAAGAATTGTAGACCTCCACAAGTCTGGTTCATCCTTGGGAGCAA
TTTCCAAACGCCTGGCGGTACCACGTTCATCTGTACAAACAATAGTACGCAAGTATAAACACCATGGGAC
CACGCAGCCGTCATACCGCTCAGGAAGGAGACGCGTTCTGTCTCCTAGAGATGAACGTACTTTGGTGCGA
AAAGTGCAAATCAATCCCAGAACAACAGCAAAGGACCTTGTGAAGATGCTGGAGGAAACAGGTACAAAAG
TATCTATATCCACAGTAAAACGAGTCCTATATCGACATAACCTGAAAGGCCACTCAGCAAGGAAGAAGCC
ACTGCTCCAAAACCGACATAAGAAAGCCAGACTACGGTTTGCAACTGCACATGGGGACAAAGATCGTACT
TTTTGGAGAAATGTCCTCTGGTCTGATGAAACAAAAATAGAACTGTTTGGCCATAATGACCATCGTTATG
TTTGGAGGAAGAAGGGGGAGGCTTGCAAGCCGAAGAACACCATCCCAACCGTGAAGCACGGGGGTGGCAG
CATCATGTTGTGGGGGTGCTTTGCTGCAGGAGGGACTGGTGCACTTCACAAAATAGATGGCATCATGGAC
GCGGTGCAGTATGTGGATATATTGAAGCAACATCTCAAGACATCAGTCAGGAAGTTAAAGCTTGGTCGCA
AATGGGTCTTCCAACACGACAATGACCCCAAGCATACTTCCAAAGTTGTGGCAAAATGGCTTAAGGACAA
CAAAGTCAAGGTATTGGAGTGGCCATCACAAAGCCCTGACCTCAATCCTATAGAAAATTTGTGGGCAGAA
CTGAAAAAGCGTGTGCGAGCAAGGAGGCCTACAAACCTGACTCAGTTACACCAGCTCTGTCAGGAGGAAT
GGGCCAAAATTCACCCAAATTATTGTGGGAAGCTTGTGGAAGGCTACCCGAAACGTTTGACCCAAGTTAA
ACAATTTAAAGGCAATGCTACCAAATACTAGGCGGCCGCACTCCTCAGGTGCAGGCTGCCTATCAGAAGG
TGGTGGCTGGTGTGGCCAATGCCCTGGCTCACAAATACCACTGAGATCTTTTTCCCTCTGCCAAAAATTA
TGGGGACATCATGAAGCCCCTTGAGCATCTGACTTCTGGCTAATAAAGGAAATTTATTTTCATTGCAATA
GTGTGTTGGAATTTTTTGTGTCTCTCACTCGGAAGGACATATGGGAGGGCAAATCATTTAAAACATCAGA
ATGAGTATTTGGTTTAGAGTTTGGCAACATATGCCCATATGCTGGCTGCCATGAACAAAGGTTGGCTATA
AAGAGGTCATCAGTATATGAAACAGCCCCCTGCTGTCCATTCCTTATTCCATAGAAAAGCCTTGACTTGA
GGTTAGATTTTTTTTATATTTTGTTTTGTGTTATTTTTTTCTTTAACATCCCTAAAATTTTCCTTACATG
TTTTACTAGCCAGATTTTTCCTCCTCTCCTGACTACTCCCAGTCATAGCTGTCCCTCTTCTCTTATGGAG
ATCCCTCGACCTGCAGCCCAAGCTTGGCGTAATCATGGTCATAGCTGTTTCCTGTGTGAAATTGTTATCC
GCTCACAATTCCACACAACATACGAGCCGGAAGCATAAAGTGTAAAGCCTGGGGTGCCTAATGAGTGAGC
TAACTCACATTAATTGCGTTGCGCTCACTGCCCGCTTTCCAGTCGGGAAACCTGTCGTGCCAGCGGATCC
GCATCTCAATTAGTCAGCAACCATAGTCCCGCCCCTAACTCCGCCCATCCCGCCCCTAACTCCGCCCAGT
TCCGCCCATTCTCCGCCCCATGGCTGACTAATTTTTTTTATTTATGCAGAGGCCGAGGCCGCCTCGGCCT
CTGAGCTATTCCAGAAGTAGTGAGGAGGCTTTTTTGGAGGCCTAGGCTTTTGCAAAAAGCTAACTTGTTT
ATTGCAGCTTATAATGGTTACAAATAAAGCAATAGCATCACAAATTTCACAAATAAAGCATTTTTTTCAC
TGCATTCTAGTTGTGGTTTGTCCAAACTCATCAATGTATCTTATCATGTCTGGATCCGCTGCATTAATGA
ATCGGCCAACGCGCGGGGAGAGGCGGTTTGCGTATTGGGCGCTCTTCCGCTTCCTCGCTCACTGACTCGC
TGCGCTCGGTCGTTCGGCTGCGGCGAGCGGTATCAGCTCACTCAAAGGCGGTAATACGGTTATCCACAGA
ATCAGGGGATAACGCAGGAAAGAACATGTGAGCAAAAGGCCAGCAAAAGGCCAGGAACCGTAAAAAGGCC
GCGTTGCTGGCGTTTTTCCATAGGCTCCGCCCCCCTGACGAGCATCACAAAAATCGACGCTCAAGTCAGA
GGTGGCGAAACCCGACAGGACTATAAAGATACCAGGCGTTTCCCCCTGGAAGCTCCCTCGTGCGCTCTCC
TGTTCCGACCCTGCCGCTTACCGGATACCTGTCCGCCTTTCTCCCTTCGGGAAGCGTGGCGCTTTCTCAT
AGCTCACGCTGTAGGTATCTCAGTTCGGTGTAGGTCGTTCGCTCCAAGCTGGGCTGTGTGCACGAACCCC
CCGTTCAGCCCGACCGCTGCGCCTTATCCGGTAACTATCGTCTTGAGTCCAACCCGGTAAGACACGACTT
ATCGCCACTGGCAGCAGCCACTGGTAACAGGATTAGCAGAGCGAGGTATGTAGGCGGTGCTACAGAGTTC
TTGAAGTGGTGGCCTAACTACGGCTACACTAGAAGAACAGTATTTGGTATCTGCGCTCTGCTGAAGCCAG
TTACCTTCGGAAAAAGAGTTGGTAGCTCTTGATCCGGCAAACAAACCACCGCTGGTAGCGGTGGTTTTTT
TGTTTGCAAGCAGCAGATTACGCGCAGAAAAAAAGGATCTCAAGAAGATCCTTTGATCTTTTCTACGGGG
TCTGACGCTCAGTGGAACGAAAACTCACGTTAAGGGATTTTGGTCATGAGATTATCAAAAAGGATCTTCA
CCTAGATCCTTTTAAATTAAAAATGAAGTTTTAAATCAATCTAAAGTATATATGAGTAAACTTGGTCTGA
CAGTTACCAATGCTTAATCAGTGAGGCACCTATCTCAGCGATCTGTCTATTTCGTTCATCCATAGTTGCC
TGACTCCCCGTCGTGTAGATAACTACGATACGGGAGGGCTTACCATCTGGCCCCAGTGCTGCAATGATAC
CGCGAGACCCACGCTCACCGGCTCCAGATTTATCAGCAATAAACCAGCCAGCCGGAAGGGCCGAGCGCAG
AAGTGGTCCTGCAACTTTATCCGCCTCCATCCAGTCTATTAATTGTTGCCGGGAAGCTAGAGTAAGTAGT
TCGCCAGTTAATAGTTTGCGCAACGTTGTTGCCATTGCTACAGGCATCGTGGTGTCACGCTCGTCGTTTG
GTATGGCTTCATTCAGCTCCGGTTCCCAACGATCAAGGCGAGTTACATGATCCCCCATGTTGTGCAAAAA
AGCGGTTAGCTCCTTCGGTCCTCCGATCGTTGTCAGAAGTAAGTTGGCCGCAGTGTTATCACTCATGGTT
ATGGCAGCACTGCATAATTCTCTTACTGTCATGCCATCCGTAAGATGCTTTTCTGTGACTGGTGAGTACT
CAACCAAGTCATTCTGAGAATAGTGTATGCGGCGACCGAGTTGCTCTTGCCCGGCGTCAATACGGGATAA
TACCGCGCCACATAGCAGAACTTTAAAAGTGCTCATCATTGGAAAACGTTCTTCGGGGCGAAAACTCTCA
AGGATCTTACCGCTGTTGAGATCCAGTTCGATGTAACCCACTCGTGCACCCAACTGATCTTCAGCATCTT
TTACTTTCACCAGCGTTTCTGGGTGAGCAAAAACAGGAAGGCAAAATGCCGCAAAAAAGGGAATAAGGGC
GACACGGAAATGTTGAATACTCATACTCTTCCTTTTTCAATATTATTGAAGCATTTATCAGGGTTATTGT
CTCATGAGCGGATACATATTTGAATGTATTTAGAAAAATAAACAAATAGGGGTTCCGCGCACATTTCCCC
GAAAAGTGCCACCTG
